>Addgene plasmid #144886 | TFORF3410 | addgene full sequence | sequence record 404454 | Addgene NGS Result
TTAATGTAGTCTTATGCAATACTCTTGTAGTCTTGCAACATGGTAACGATGAGTTAGCAACATGCCTTAC
AAGGAGAGAAAAAGCACCGTGCATGCCGATTGGTGGAAGTAAGGTGGTACGATCGTGCCTTATTAGGAAG
GCAACAGACGGGTCTGACATGGATTGGACGAACCACTGAATTGCCGCATTGCAGAGATATTGTATTTAAG
TGCCTAGCTCGATACATAAACGGGTCTCTCTGGTTAGACCAGATCTGAGCCTGGGAGCTCTCTGGCTAAC
TAGGGAACCCACTGCTTAAGCCTCAATAAAGCTTGCCTTGAGTGCTTCAAGTAGTGTGTGCCCGTCTGTT
GTGTGACTCTGGTAACTAGAGATCCCTCAGACCCTTTTAGTCAGTGTGGAAAATCTCTAGCAGTGGCGCC
CGAACAGGGACTTGAAAGCGAAAGGGAAACCAGAGGAGCTCTCTCGACGCAGGACTCGGCTTGCTGAAGC
GCGCACGGCAAGAGGCGAGGGGCGGCGACTGGTGAGTACGCCAAAAATTTTGACTAGCGGAGGCTAGAAG
GAGAGAGATGGGTGCGAGAGCGTCAGTATTAAGCGGGGGAGAATTAGATCGCGATGGGAAAAAATTCGGT
TAAGGCCAGGGGGAAAGAAAAAATATAAATTAAAACATATAGTATGGGCAAGCAGGGAGCTAGAACGATT
CGCAGTTAATCCTGGCCTGTTAGAAACATCAGAAGGCTGTAGACAAATACTGGGACAGCTACAACCATCC
CTTCAGACAGGATCAGAAGAACTTAGATCATTATATAATACAGTAGCAACCCTCTATTGTGTGCATCAAA
GGATAGAGATAAAAGACACCAAGGAAGCTTTAGACAAGATAGAGGAAGAGCAAAACAAAAGTAAGACCAC
CGCACAGCAAGCGGCCGCTGATCTTCAGACCTGGAGGAGGAGATATGAGGGACAATTGGAGAAGTGAATT
ATATAAATATAAAGTAGTAAAAATTGAACCATTAGGAGTAGCACCCACCAAGGCAAAGAGAAGAGTGGTG
CAGAGAGAAAAAAGAGCAGTGGGAATAGGAGCTTTGTTCCTTGGGTTCTTGGGAGCAGCAGGAAGCACTA
TGGGCGCAGCGTCAATGACGCTGACGGTACAGGCCAGACAATTATTGTCTGGTATAGTGCAGCAGCAGAA
CAATTTGCTGAGGGCTATTGAGGCGCAACAGCATCTGTTGCAACTCACAGTCTGGGGCATCAAGCAGCTC
CAGGCAAGAATCCTGGCTGTGGAAAGATACCTAAAGGATCAACAGCTCCTGGGGATTTGGGGTTGCTCTG
GAAAACTCATTTGCACCACTGCTGTGCCTTGGAATGCTAGTTGGAGTAATAAATCTCTGGAACAGATTTG
GAATCACACGACCTGGATGGAGTGGGACAGAGAAATTAACAATTACACAAGCTTAATACACTCCTTAATT
GAAGAATCGCAAAACCAGCAAGAAAAGAATGAACAAGAATTATTGGAATTAGATAAATGGGCAAGTTTGT
GGAATTGGTTTAACATAACAAATTGGCTGTGGTATATAAAATTATTCATAATGATAGTAGGAGGCTTGGT
AGGTTTAAGAATAGTTTTTGCTGTACTTTCTATAGTGAATAGAGTTAGGCAGGGATATTCACCATTATCG
TTTCAGACCCACCTCCCAACCCCGAGGGGACCCATGCATTGCATCTCAATTAGTCAGCAACCAGGTGTGG
AAAGTCCCCAGGCTCCCCAGCAGGCAGAAGTATGCAAAGCATGCGTCTCAATTAGTCAGCAACCATAGTC
CCGCCCCTAACTCCGCCCATCCCGCCCCTAACTCCGCCCAGTTCCGCCCATTCTCCGCCCCATGGCTGAC
TAATTTTTTTTATTTATGCAGAGGCCGAGGCCGCCTCGGCCTCTGAGCTATTCCAGAAGTAGTGAGGAGG
CTTTTTTGGAGGCCTAGGCTTTTGCAAAAAGCTTTCTAGAGGTACCACCGGAGCTTACCATGACCGAGTA
CAAGCCCACGGTGCGCCTCGCCACCCGCGACGACGTCCCCAGGGCCGTACGCACCCTCGCCGCCGCGTTC
GCCGACTACCCCGCCACGCGCCACACCGTCGATCCGGACCGCCACATCGAGCGGGTCACCGAGCTGCAAG
AACTCTTCCTCACGCGCGTCGGGCTCGACATCGGCAAGGTGTGGGTCGCGGACGACGGCGCCGCCGTGGC
GGTCTGGACCACGCCGGAGAGCGTCGAAGCGGGGGCGGTGTTCGCCGAGATCGGCCCGCGCATGGCCGAG
TTGAGCGGTTCCCGGCTGGCCGCGCAGCAACAGATGGAAGGCCTCCTGGCGCCGCACCGGCCCAAGGAGC
CCGCGTGGTTCCTGGCCACCGTCGGCGTCTCGCCCGACCACCAGGGCAAGGGTCTGGGCAGCGCCGTCGT
GCTCCCCGGAGTGGAGGCGGCCGAGCGCGCCGGGGTGCCCGCCTTCCTGGAGACCTCCGCGCCCCGCAAC
CTCCCCTTCTACGAGCGGCTCGGCTTCACCGTCACCGCCGACGTCGAGGTGCCCGAAGGACCGCGCACCT
GGTGCATGACCCGCAAGCCCGGTGCCAGTTAACGAATTCTAGATCTTGAGACAAATGGCAGTATTCATCC
ACAATTTTAAAAGAAAAGGGGGGATTGGGGGGTACAGTGCAGGGGAAAGAATAGTAGACATAATAGCAAC
AGACATACAAACTAAAGAATTACAAAAACAAATTACAAAAATTCAAAATTTTCGGGTTTATTACAGGGAC
AGCAGAGATCCACTTTGGCGCCGGCTCGAGGCCTGCAGGTGCAAAGATGGATAAAGTTTTAAACAGAGAG
GAATCTTTGCAGCTAATGGACCTTCTAGGTCTTGAAAGGAGTGGGAATTGGCTCCGGTGCCCGTCAGTGG
GCAGAGCGCACATCGCCCACAGTCCCCGAGAAGTTGGGGGGAGGGGTCGGCAATTGAACCGGTGCCTAGA
GAAGGTGGCGCGGGGTAAACTGGGAAAGTGATGTCGTGTACTGGCTCCGCCTTTTTCCCGAGGGTGGGGG
AGAACCGTATATAAGTGCAGTAGTCGCCGTGAACGTTCTTTTTCGCAACGGGTTTGCCGCCAGAACACAG
GTAAGTGCCGTGTGTGGTTCCCGCGGGCCTGGCCTCTTTACGGGTTATGGCCCTTGCGTGCCTTGAATTA
CTTCCACCTGGCTGCAGTACGTGATTCTTGATCCCGAGCTTCGGGTTGGAAGTGGGTGGGAGAGTTCGAG
GCCTTGCGCTTAAGGAGCCCCTTCGCCTCGTGCTTGAGTTGAGGCCTGGCCTGGGCGCTGGGGCCGCCGC
GTGCGAATCTGGTGGCACCTTCGCGCCTGTCTCGCTGCTTTCGATAAGTCTCTAGCCATTTAAAATTTTT
GATGACCTGCTGCGACGCTTTTTTTCTGGCAAGATAGTCTTGTAAATGCGGGCCAAGATCTGCACACTGG
TATTTCGGTTTTTGGGGCCGCGGGCGGCGACGGGGCCCGTGCGTCCCAGCGCACATGTTCGGCGAGGCGG
GGCCTGCGAGCGCGGCCACCGAGAATCGGACGGGGGTAGTCTCAAGCTGGCCGGCCTGCTCTGGTGCCTG
GCCTCGCGCCGCCGTGTATCGCCCCGCCCTGGGCGGCAAGGCTGGCCCGGTCGGCACCAGTTGCGTGAGC
GGAAAGATGGCCGCTTCCCGGCCCTGCTGCAGGGAGCTCAAAATGGAGGACGCGGCGCTCGGGAGAGCGG
GCGGGTGAGTCACCCACACAAAGGAAAAGGGCCTTTCCGTCCTCAGCCGTCGCTTCATGTGACTCCACGG
AGTACCGGGCGCCGTCCAGGCACCTCGATTAGTTCTCGAGCTTTTGGAGTACGTCGTCTTTAGGTTGGGG
GGAGGGGTTTTATGCGATGGAGTTTCCCCACACTGAGTGGGTGGAGACTGAAGTTAGGCCAGCTTGGCAC
TTGATGTAATTCTCCTTGGAATTTGCCCTTTTTGAGTTTGGATCTTGGTTCATTCTCAAGCCTCAGACAG
TGGTTCAAAGTTTTTTTCTTCCATTTCAGGTGTCGTGAGGCTAGCATCGATTGATCAACAAGTTTGTACA
AAAAAGTTGGCATGGCTAGAGAACCGAGAAAAAACGCAGCCCTGGACGCCCAGTCTGCAGAAGACCAGAC
GGGGCTCCTGACCGTGAAGGTGGAGAAGGAGGAAGCCTCCGCCTTGACGGCGGAGGTGAGAGCACCCTGC
AGCCCTGCTCGGGGCCCCGAACGCTCCCGCCAGCGCTTCCGAGGCTTCCGCTACCCGGAGGCTGCGGGCC
CCCGCGAGGCGTTGAGCCGGCTCCGAGAACTCTGCGGACAATGGCTGCAGCCTGAGATGCACAGCAAGGA
GCAGATCCTGGAGCTGCTGGTGCTGGAGCAGTTCCTGACCATCCTGCCGGGGAATCTGCAGAGCTGGGTG
CGGGAGCAGCATCCAGAGAGCGGGGAGGAGGTGGTGGTGCTATTGGAGTATTTGGAGAGGCAGCTGGATG
AGCCGGCGCCGCAGGTTCCCGTTGGTGACCAGGGGCAAGAACTGCTCTGTTGCAAGATGGCACTATTGAC
ACAAACTCAAGGGTCTCAAAGTAGCCAGTGCCAGCCAATGAAGGCTCTGTTCAAGCATGAATCTCTGGGA
TCCCAGCCCTTACACGATAGAGTTCTCCAGGTTCCTGGGCTTGCCCAGGGAGGGTGCTGCAGAGAAGATG
CAATGGTAGCTTCCAGGCTCACTCCAGGGTCCCAGGGTTTGCTGAAAATGGAAGATGTGGCCCTGACCCT
CACTCCTGGGTGGACACAGCTGGATTCATCTCAGGTGAACCTCTACAGAGATGAAAAGCAGGAGAACCAT
AGCAGCCTGGTCTCCCTTGGTGGTGAAATACAGACTAAGAGCAGGGACTTGCCTCCAGTCAAGAAGCTTC
CAGAAAAGGAGCATGGGAAGATATGCCACCTGAGGGAAGACATTGCCCAGATTCCTACACATGCAGAAGC
TGGTGAACAGGAGGGCAGGTTACAAAGAAAGCAGAAAAATGCCATAGGGAGTAGGCGACATTATTGCCAT
GAATGTGGAAAGAGTTTTGCTCAAAGTTCAGGCCTGACTAAACACAGGAGAATCCACACTGGTGAGAAAC
CCTATGAATGTGAAGACTGTGGAAAGACCTTCATTGGGAGCTCTGCCCTTGTCATTCATCAGAGAGTCCA
CACTGGTGAGAAGCCATATGAGTGTGAAGAATGTGGTAAGGTCTTCAGTCACAGCTCAAACCTTATCAAA
CACCAGAGAACCCACACTGGGGAGAAGCCCTATGAGTGTGATGACTGTGGGAAGACCTTCAGCCAGAGCT
GCAGCCTCCTTGAACATCACAAAATTCATACTGGGGAGAAGCCATACCAGTGCAATATGTGTGGCAAAGC
CTTTAGGCGGAATTCACATCTCCTGAGACATCAGAGGATTCATGGTGATAAAAATGTTCAGAATCCTGAG
CACGGGGAGTCCTGGGAAAGTCAGGGTAGGACGGAAAGCCAGTGGGAAAATACTGAGGCTCCCGTGTCTT
ATAAATGTAATGAGTGTGAGAGAAGTTTCACACGGAATAGAAGTCTTATTGAACATCAGAAAATCCACAC
TGGTGAGAAACCCTATCAGTGTGACACATGTGGAAAAGGTTTCACTCGAACTTCATACCTTGTTCAACAT
CAGAGAAGCCATGTAGGGAAAAAAACTCTTTCACAGTGCCCAACTTTCTTGTACAAAGTGGTTGATATCG
GTAAGCCTATCCCTAACCCTCTCCTCGGTCTCGATTCTACGTAGTAATGAACTAGTCCGGAACTTGAAAG
TATTTCGATTTCTTGGCTTTATATATCTTGTGGAAAGGACGAGCCTTCAATGGAATTGCATCAATCACGC
GTTAAGTCGACAATCAACCTCTGGATTACAAAATTTGTGAAAGATTGACTGGTATTCTTAACTATGTTGC
TCCTTTTACGCTATGTGGATACGCTGCTTTAATGCCTTTGTATCATGCTATTGCTTCCCGTATGGCTTTC
ATTTTCTCCTCCTTGTATAAATCCTGGTTGCTGTCTCTTTATGAGGAGTTGTGGCCCGTTGTCAGGCAAC
GTGGCGTGGTGTGCACTGTGTTTGCTGACGCAACCCCCACTGGTTGGGGCATTGCCACCACCTGTCAGCT
CCTTTCCGGGACTTTCGCTTTCCCCCTCCCTATTGCCACGGCGGAACTCATCGCCGCCTGCCTTGCCCGC
TGCTGGACAGGGGCTCGGCTGTTGGGCACTGACAATTCCGTGGTGTTGTCGGGGAAATCATCGTCCTTTC
CTTGGCTGCTCGCCTGTGTTGCCACCTGGATTCTGCGCGGGACGTCCTTCTGCTACGTCCCTTCGGCCCT
CAATCCAGCGGACCTTCCTTCCCGCGGCCTGCTGCCGGCTCTGCGGCCTCTTCCGCGTCTTCGCCTTCGC
CCTCAGACGAGTCGGATCTCCCTTTGGGCCGCCTCCCCGCGTCGACTTTAAGACCAATGACTTACAAGGC
AGCTGTAGATCTTAGCCACTTTTTAAAAGAAAAGGGGGGACTGGAAGGGCTAATTCACTCCCAACGAAGA
CAAGATCTGCTTTTTGCTTGTACTGGGTCTCTCTGGTTAGACCAGATCTGAGCCTGGGAGCTCTCTGGCT
AACTAGGGAACCCACTGCTTAAGCCTCAATAAAGCTTGCCTTGAGTGCTTCAAGTAGTGTGTGCCCGTCT
GTTGTGTGACTCTGGTAACTAGAGATCCCTCAGACCCTTTTAGTCAGTGTGGAAAATCTCTAGCAGTACG
TATAGTAGTTCATGTCATCTTATTATTCAGTATTTATAACTTGCAAAGAAATGAATATCAGAGAGTGAGA
GGAACTTGTTTATTGCAGCTTATAATGGTTACAAATAAAGCAATAGCATCACAAATTTCACAAATAAAGC
ATTTTTTTCACTGCATTCTAGTTGTGGTTTGTCCAAACTCATCAATGTATCTTATCATGTCTGGCTCTAG
CTATCCCGCCCCTAACTCCGCCCATCCCGCCCCTAACTCCGCCCAGTTCCGCCCATTCTCCGCCCCATGG
CTGACTAATTTTTTTTATTTATGCAGAGGCCGAGGCCGCCTCGGCCTCTGAGCTATTCCAGAAGTAGTGA
GGAGGCTTTTTTGGAGGCCTAGGGACGTACCCAATTCGCCCTATAGTGAGTCGTATTACGCGCGCTCACT
GGCCGTCGTTTTACAACGTCGTGACTGGGAAAACCCTGGCGTTACCCAACTTAATCGCCTTGCAGCACAT
CCCCCTTTCGCCAGCTGGCGTAATAGCGAAGAGGCCCGCACCGATCGCCCTTCCCAACAGTTGCGCAGCC
TGAATGGCGAATGGG
[124 nt withheld, positions 7436-7559]
C
[91 nt withheld, positions 7561-7651]
A
[49 nt withheld, positions 7653-7701]
CCTTTGACGTTGGAGTCCACGTTCTTT
[37 nt withheld, positions 7729-7765]
ACCCTATCTCGGTCTATTCTTTTGATTTATAAGGGATTTTGCCGATTTCGGCCTATTGGTTAAAAAATGA
GCTGATTTAACAAAAATTTAACGCGAATTTTAACAAAATATTAACGCTTACAATTTAGGTGGCACTTTTC
GGGGAAATGTGCGCGGAACCCCTATTTGTTTATTTTTCTAAATACATTCAAATATGTATCCGCTCATGAG
ACAATAACCCTGATAAATGCTTCAATAATATTGAAAAAGGAAGAGTATGAGTATTCAACATTTCCGTGTC
GCCCTTATTCCCTTTTTTGCGGCATTTTGCCTTCCTGTTTTTGCTCACCCAGAAACGCTGGTGAAAGTAA
AAGATGCTGAAGATCAGTTGGGTGCACGAGTGGGTTACATCGAACTGGATCTCAACAGCGGTAAGATCCT
TGAGAGTTTTCGCCCCGAAGAACGTTTTCCAATGATGAGCACTTTTAAAGTTCTGCTATGTGGCGCGGTA
TTATCCCGTATTGACGCCGGGCAAGAGCAACTCGGTCGCCGCATACACTATTCTCAGAATGACTTGGTTG
AGTACTCACCAGTCACAGAAAAGCATCTTACGGATGGCATGACAGTAAGAGAATTATGCAGTGCTGCCAT
AACCATGAGTGATAACACTGCGGCCAACTTACTTCTGACAACGATCGGAGGACCGAAGGAGCTAACCGCT
TTTTTGCACAACATGGGGGATCATGTAACTCGCCTTGATCGTTGGGAACCGGAGCTGAATGAAGCCATAC
CAAACGACGAGCGTGACACCACGATGCCTGTAGCAATGGCAACAACGTTGCGCAAACTATTAACTGGCGA
ACTACTTACTCTAGCTTCCCGGCAACAATTAATAGACTGGATGGAGGCGGATAAAGTTGCAGGACCACTT
CTGCGCTCGGCCCTTCCGGCTGGCTGGTTTATTGCTGATAAATCTGGAGCCGGTGAGCGTGGGTCTCGCG
GTATCATTGCAGCACTGGGGCCAGATGGTAAGCCCTCCCGTATCGTAGTTATCTACACGACGGGGAGTCA
GGCAACTATGGATGAACGAAATAGACAGATCGCTGAGATAGGTGCCTCACTGATTAAGCATTGGTAACTG
TCAGACCAAGTTTACTCATATATACTTTAGATTGATTTAAAACTTCATTTTTAATTTAAAAGGATCTAGG
TGAAGATCCTTTTTGATAATCTCATGACCAAAATCCCTTAACGTGAGTTTTCGTTCCACTGAGCGTCAGA
CCCCGTAGAAAAGATCAAAGGATCTTCTTGAGATCCTTTTTTTCTGCGCGTAATCTGCTGCTTGCAAACA
AAAAAACCACCGCTACCAGCGGTGGTTTGTTTGCCGGATCAAGAGCTACCAACTCTTTTTCCGAAGGTAA
CTGGCTTCAGCAGAGCGCAGATACCAAATACTGTTCTTCTAGTGTAGCCGTAGTTAGGCCACCACTTCAA
GAACTCTGTAGCACCGCCTACATACCTCGCTCTGCTAATCCTGTTACCAGTGGCTGCTGCCAGTGGCGAT
AAGTCGTGTCTTACCGGGTTGGACTCAAGACGATAGTTACCGGATAAGGCGCAGCGGTCGGGCTGAACGG
GGGGTTCGTGCACACAGCCCAGCTTGGAGCGAACGACCTACACCGAACTGAGATACCTACAGCGTGAGCT
ATGAGAAAGCGCCACGCTTCCCGAAGGGAGAAAGGCGGACAGGTATCCGGTAAGCGGCAGGGTCGGAACA
GGAGAGCGCACGAGGGAGCTTCCAGGGGGAAACGCCTGGTATCTTTATAGTCCTGTCGGGTTTCGCCACC
TCTGACTTGAGCGTCGATTTTTGTGATGCTCGTCAGGGGGGCGGAGCCTATGGAAAAACGCCAGCAACGC
GGCCTTTTTACGGTTCCTGGCCTTTTGCTGGCCTTTTGCTCACATGTTCTTTCCTGCGTTATCCCCTGAT
TCTGTGGATAACCGTATTACCGCCTTTGAGTGAGCTGATACCGCTCGCCGCAGCCGAACGACCGAGCGCA
GCGAGTCAGTGAGCGAGGAAGCGGAAGAGCGCCCAATACGCAAACCGCCTCTCCCCGCGCGTTGGCCGAT
TCATTAATGCAGCTGGCACGACAGGTTTCCCGACTGGAAAGCGGGCAGTGAGCGCAACGCAATTAATGTG
AGTTAGCTCACTCATTAGGCACCCCAGGCTTTACACTTTATGCTTCCGGCTCGTATGTTGTGTGGAATTG
TGAGCGGATAACAATTTCACACAGGAAACAGCTATGACCATGATTACGCCAAGCGCGCAATTAACCCTCA
CTAAAGGGAACAAAAGCTGGAGCTGCAAGC
Features (pLannotate 1.2.2; 34 found; start..end, strand, type, name):
      5..231     +  promoter       RSV promoter: Rous sarcoma virus enhancer/promoter
    232..412     +  LTR            5' LTR (truncated): truncated 5' long terminal repeat (LTR) from HIV-1
    459..584     +  misc_feature   HIV-1 Ψ: packaging signal of human immunodeficiency virus type 1
    568..931     +  CDS            HIV-1 gag (fragment): gag protein from human immunodeficiency virus 1; gag
   1077..1310    +  misc_feature   RRE: The Rev response element (RRE) of HIV-1 allows for Rev-dependent mRNA export from the nucleus to the cytoplasm.
   1687..1713    +  CDS            Rev (fragment): human immunodeficiency virus 1 (HIV-1) Rev protein; rev; enhances nuclear export of unspliced and incompletely spliced viral mRNAs
   1720..1743    +  promoter       SV40 promoter (fragment): SV40 early promoter
   1744..1815    +  promoter       SV40 promoter (fragment): SV40 enhancer and early promoter
   1839..1974    +  rep_origin     SV40 ori: SV40 origin of replication
   2020..2616    +  CDS            PuroR (fragment): puromycin N-acetyltransferase; pac from Streptomyces; confers resistance to puromycin
   2665..2782    +  misc_feature   cPPT/CTS: central polypurine tract and central termination sequence of HIV-1
   2847..2913    +  CDS            small t antigen (fragment): SV40 (simian virus 40) small t antigen
   2920..4098    +  promoter       EF-1α promoter: strong constitutive promoter for human elongation factor EF-1α
   4119..4136    +  protein_bind   attB1 (fragment): mutant version of attB; core recombination site for the Gateway® BP reaction BP Clonase™
   4142..5776    +  CDS            ZKSCAN4: ZKSC4_HUMAN - Also known as ZNF307, ZNF427. Experimental evidence at protein level: Swiss-Prot protein existence level 1. May be involved in the transcriptional activation of MDM2 and EP300 genes. From Homo sapiens (Human).
   5779..5802    -  protein_bind   attB2: mutant version of attB; recombination site for the Gateway® BP reaction BP Clonase™
   5810..5851    +  CDS            V5 tag: epitope tag from simian virus 5
   5871..5920    +  promoter       U6 promoter (fragment): RNA polymerase III promoter for human U6 snRNA
   5962..6550    +  misc_feature   WPRE: woodchuck hepatitis virus posttranscriptional regulatory element
   6601..6620    +  misc_feature   cPPT/CTS (fragment): central polypurine tract and central termination sequence of HIV-1
   6622..6855    +  LTR            3' LTR (ΔU3): self-inactivating 3' long terminal repeat (LTR) from HIV-1
   6933..7054    +  polyA_signal   SV40 poly(A) signal: SV40 polyadenylation signal
   7094..7229    +  rep_origin     SV40 ori: SV40 origin of replication
   7250..7268    -  promoter       T7 promoter: promoter for bacteriophage T7 RNA polymerase
   7276..7431    +  CDS            lacZα (fragment): LacZα fragment of β-galactosidase; lacZ fragment
   7436..7864    +  rep_origin     f1 ori (sequence partly withheld): f1 bacteriophage origin of replication; arrow indicates direction of (+) strand synthesis
   7917..8021    +  promoter       AmpR promoter: bla
   8022..8882    +  CDS            AmpR: β-lactamase; bla; confers resistance to ampicillin, carbenicillin, and related antibiotics
   9053..9641    +  rep_origin     ori: high-copy-number ColE1/pMB1/pBR322/pUC origin of replication
   9824..9916    +  CDS            lacI (fragment): lac repressor; lacI; The lac repressor binds to the lac operator to inhibit transcription in E. coli. This inhibition can be relieved by adding lactose or isopropyl-β-D-thiogalactopyranoside (IPTG).
   9929..9950    +  protein_bind   CAP binding site: CAP binding activates transcription in the presence of cAMP. E. coli catabolite activator protein
   9965..9995    +  promoter       lac promoter: promoter for the E. coli lac operon
  10003..10019   +  protein_bind   lac operator: The lac repressor binds to the lac operator to inhibit transcription in E. coli. This inhibition can be relieved by adding lactose or isopropyl-β-D-thiogalactopyranoside (IPTG). lac repressor encoded by lacI
  10064..10082   +  promoter       T3 promoter: promoter for bacteriophage T3 RNA polymerase
