[The description below was written by a language model from this plasmid's Addgene catalogue record and pLannotate feature annotations shown in this document.]
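Description:
TFORF3410 is a lentiviral mammalian expression plasmid built on the pLX_TRC317 backbone and carrying the human transcription factor ZKSCAN4 (also known as ZNF307 or ZNF427) as a Gateway-cloned open reading frame. It belongs to a barcoded transcription factor ORF collection in which each construct carries a unique 24-bp barcode, so that the factor delivered to a cell can be identified in pooled overexpression screens. The barcode itself is not annotated in the feature table. In bacteria the roughly 10.1 kb plasmid is maintained through a high-copy ColE1/pUC-type origin with ampicillin resistance, and an f1 origin is also present. The depositor notes a risk of recombination, which is common for LTR-containing plasmids.

The viral portion has a third-generation layout. An RSV promoter drives a truncated HIV-1 5' LTR, followed by the Ψ packaging signal with a gag fragment, the Rev response element and a cPPT/CTS. It ends in a self-inactivating ΔU3 3' LTR with a downstream SV40 polyadenylation signal. Two cassettes lie between the LTRs. The first is an SV40 early promoter driving puromycin N-acetyltransferase, which allows selection of transduced cells. The second is the EF-1α promoter driving ZKSCAN4, flanked by attB1 and attB2 recombination scars and followed by a C-terminal V5 epitope tag for detection. A WPRE downstream of the ORF enhances transcript stability and expression. A short U6 promoter fragment annotated between the V5 tag and the WPRE appears to be a partial match rather than a functional element. The construct is intended for producing lentivirus to stably overexpress ZKSCAN4, either individually or within pooled screens such as directed differentiation studies.
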