Addgene plasmid #144886: TFORF3410
Purpose: Lentiviral vector for overexpressing transcription factor ORFs with unique 24-bp barcodes. Barcodes facilitate identification of transcription factors in pooled screens.
Depositing lab: Feng Zhang. Depositing organization: Broad Institute. Publication: A transcription factor atlas of directed differentiation. Joung J, Ma S, Tay T, Geiger-Schuller KR, Kirchgatterer PC, Verdine VK, Guo B, Arias-Garcia MA, Allen WE, Singh A, Kuksenko O, Abudayyeh OO, Gootenberg JS, Fu Z, Macrae RK, Buenrostro JD, Regev A, Zhang F. Cell. 2023 Jan 5;186(1):209-229.e26. doi: 10.1016/j.cell.2022.11.026. PubMed 36608654.
Backbone
  Vector backbone: pLX_TRC317
  Backbone manufacturer: Broad Institute Genetic Perturbation Platform
  Backbone size w/o insert (bp): 8264
  Vector type: Mammalian Expression, Lentiviral
  Selectable markers: Puromycin
Growth in bacteria
  Bacterial resistance: Ampicillin, 100 μg/mL
  Growth temperature: 37°C
  Growth strain: NEB Stable
  Copy number: High Copy
Gene/Insert
  Gene/Insert name: ZKSCAN4
  Species: H. sapiens (human)
  Insert size (bp): 1841
  Entrez Gene: ZKSCAN4 (a.k.a. P1P373C6, ZNF307, ZNF427, ZSCAN36)
  Promoter: EF1a
  Tag / fusion protein: V5 (C terminal on insert)
  Cloning method: Gateway Cloning
  Sequencing primers: 5′ GGGTGGAGACTGAAGTTAGGCCAG; 3′ CACATAGCGTAAAAGGAGCAACATAG
Resource information
  A portion of this plasmid was derived from a plasmid made by: Broad Institute Genetic Perturbation Platform
Terms and licenses: Academic/Nonprofit Terms; Industry Terms: Not Available to Industry
Depositor comments: NM_019110.4 Please test multiple small colonies in case of plasmid recombination. To make this collection available in a timely manner, a portion of this collection was not fully sequenced by Addgene. If an Addgene verified full plasmid sequence is not available, please contact us prior to placing an order to request the full sequence.
How to cite: TFORF3410 was a gift from Feng Zhang (Addgene plasmid # 144886 ; http://n2t.net/addgene:144886 ; RRID:Addgene_144886)
