>Addgene plasmid #144886 | TFORF3410 | depositor partial sequence | sequence record 286773 | Insert
ATCGATTGATCAACAAGTTTGTACAAAAAAGTTGGCATGGCTAGAGAACCGAGAAAAAACGCAGCCCTGG
ACGCCCAGTCTGCAGAAGACCAGACGGGGCTCCTGACCGTGAAGGTGGAGAAGGAGGAAGCCTCCGCCTT
GACGGCGGAGGTGAGAGCACCCTGCAGCCCTGCTCGGGGCCCCGAACGCTCCCGCCAGCGCTTCCGAGGC
TTCCGCTACCCGGAGGCTGCGGGCCCCCGCGAGGCGTTGAGCCGGCTCCGAGAACTCTGCGGACAATGGC
TGCAGCCTGAGATGCACAGCAAGGAGCAGATCCTGGAGCTGCTGGTGCTGGAGCAGTTCCTGACCATCCT
GCCGGGGAATCTGCAGAGCTGGGTGCGGGAGCAGCATCCAGAGAGCGGGGAGGAGGTGGTGGTGCTATTG
GAGTATTTGGAGAGGCAGCTGGATGAGCCGGCGCCGCAGGTTCCCGTTGGTGACCAGGGGCAAGAACTGC
TCTGTTGCAAGATGGCACTATTGACACAAACTCAAGGGTCTCAAAGTAGCCAGTGCCAGCCAATGAAGGC
TCTGTTCAAGCATGAATCTCTGGGATCCCAGCCCTTACACGATAGAGTTCTCCAGGTTCCTGGGCTTGCC
CAGGGAGGGTGCTGCAGAGAAGATGCAATGGTAGCTTCCAGGCTCACTCCAGGGTCCCAGGGTTTGCTGA
AAATGGAAGATGTGGCCCTGACCCTCACTCCTGGGTGGACACAGCTGGATTCATCTCAGGTGAACCTCTA
CAGAGATGAAAAGCAGGAGAACCATAGCAGCCTGGTCTCCCTTGGTGGTGAAATACAGACTAAGAGCAGG
GACTTGCCTCCAGTCAAGAAGCTTCCAGAAAAGGAGCATGGGAAGATATGCCACCTGAGGGAAGACATTG
CCCAGATTCCTACACATGCAGAAGCTGGTGAACAGGAGGGCAGGTTACAAAGAAAGCAGAAAAATGCCAT
AGGGAGTAGGCGACATTATTGCCATGAATGTGGAAAGAGTTTTGCTCAAAGTTCAGGCCTGACTAAACAC
AGGAGAATCCACACTGGTGAGAAACCCTATGAATGTGAAGACTGTGGAAAGACCTTCATTGGGAGCTCTG
CCCTTGTCATTCATCAGAGAGTCCACACTGGTGAGAAGCCATATGAGTGTGAAGAATGTGGTAAGGTCTT
CAGTCACAGCTCAAACCTTATCAAACACCAGAGAACCCACACTGGGGAGAAGCCCTATGAGTGTGATGAC
TGTGGGAAGACCTTCAGCCAGAGCTGCAGCCTCCTTGAACATCACAAAATTCATACTGGGGAGAAGCCAT
ACCAGTGCAATATGTGTGGCAAAGCCTTTAGGCGGAATTCACATCTCCTGAGACATCAGAGGATTCATGG
TGATAAAAATGTTCAGAATCCTGAGCACGGGGAGTCCTGGGAAAGTCAGGGTAGGACGGAAAGCCAGTGG
GAAAATACTGAGGCTCCCGTGTCTTATAAATGTAATGAGTGTGAGAGAAGTTTCACACGGAATAGAAGTC
TTATTGAACATCAGAAAATCCACACTGGTGAGAAACCCTATCAGTGTGACACATGTGGAAAAGGTTTCAC
TCGAACTTCATACCTTGTTCAACATCAGAGAAGCCATGTAGGGAAAAAAACTCTTTCACAGTGCCCAACT
TTCTTGTACAAAGTGGTTGATATCGGTAAGCCTATCCCTAACCCTCTCCTCGGTCTCGATTCTACGTAGT
AATGAACTAGTCCGGAACTTGAAAGTATTTCGATTTCTTGGCTTTATATATCTTGTGGAAAGGACGAGCC
TTCAATGGAATTGCATCAATC
