>Addgene plasmid #144886 | TFORF3410 | depositor partial sequence | sequence record 286774 | Barcode
GCCTTCAATGGAATTGCATCAATC
